Addgene plasmid #137206: NKAP.001.140
Purpose: Expresses N-terminal (His)6-TEV cleavage site fusion of human gene or portion of gene in bacterial strains. pET based vector.
Depositing lab: Tara Davis. Depositing organization: Drexel University.
Backbone
  Vector backbone: pET15-MHL
  Backbone size w/o insert (bp): 5740
  Vector type: Bacterial Expression
Growth in bacteria
  Bacterial resistance: Ampicillin, 100 μg/mL
  Growth temperature: 37°C
  Growth strain: DH5alpha
  Copy number: Low Copy
Gene/Insert
  Gene/Insert name: NKAP
  Species: H. sapiens (human)
  Insert size (bp): 420
  Mutation: 001-140
  Entrez Gene: NKAP
  Tag / fusion protein: (His)6-TEV (N terminal on backbone)
  Cloning method: Ligation Independent Cloning
  Sequencing primers: 5′ T7F and LIC primer: ttgtatttccagggcATGGCTCCGGTGTCCGGC; 3′ T7R and LIC primer: caagcttcgtcatcaCTAcaattctccaattc
Terms and licenses: Academic/Nonprofit Terms; Industry Terms: Not Available to Industry
Depositor comments: insert+fusion tag if applicable MHHHHHHSSGRENLYFQGMAPVSGSRSPDREASGSGGRRRSSSKSPKPSKSARSPRGRRSRSHSCSRSGDRNGLTHQLGGLSQGSRNQSYRSRSRSRSRERPSAPRGIPFASASSSVYYGSYSRPYGSDKPWPSLLDKEREESLRQKRLSERERIGEL sequence of insert only (no fusion tag) MAPVSGSRSPDREASGSGGRRRSSSKSPKPSKSARSPRGRRSRSHSCSRSGDRNGLTHQLGGLSQGSRNQSYRSRSRSRSRERPSAPRGIPFASASSSVYYGSYSRPYGSDKPWPSLLDKEREESLRQKRLSERERIGEL
How to cite: NKAP.001.140 was a gift from Tara Davis (Addgene plasmid # 137206 ; http://n2t.net/addgene:137206 ; RRID:Addgene_137206)
