[The description below was written by a language model from this plasmid's Addgene catalogue record and pLannotate feature annotations shown in this document.]
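Description:
NKAP.001.140 is a bacterial expression plasmid built on the pET15-MHL backbone, a pET-family vector designed for T7-driven protein production in E. coli. It carries a 420 bp fragment of the human NKAP gene encoding residues 1–140, inserted by ligation-independent cloning. The full sequenced plasmid is about 6.1 kb. Propagation relies on a ColE1/pBR322-type origin accompanied by the bom region and the rop gene, which keeps copy number low, consistent with the catalogue's low-copy designation. Selection is through the β-lactamase gene (AmpR) under its own promoter, conferring ampicillin resistance. Several tetracycline-resistance fragments and a tet promoter appear in the annotation, but these are non-functional remnants of the pBR322 lineage.

The expression cassette consists of a T7 promoter followed by a lac operator and the efficient phage T7 gene 10 ribosome binding site, then an N-terminal hexahistidine tag and TEV protease cleavage site supplied by the backbone, fused in frame to the NKAP fragment, and ending with a T7 terminator. The short "capTEV" hit in the feature table corresponds to this His tag region, and the "SET1" fragment downstream of the insert appears to be vector sequence lying beyond the insert's stop codon rather than part of the expressed protein. A plasmid-borne lacI gene with its own promoter supplies lac repressor, so expression is held off until induced with IPTG in a host that provides T7 RNA polymerase. The construct is intended for recombinant production of the N-terminal portion of NKAP, a transcriptional repressor linked to Notch and NF-κB signalling. The His tag allows affinity purification and can be removed afterwards with TEV protease.
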