Features (pLannotate 1.2.2; 20 found; start..end, strand, type, name):
      1..19      +  promoter       T7 promoter: promoter for bacteriophage T7 RNA polymerase
     20..44      +  protein_bind   lac operator: The lac repressor binds to the lac operator to inhibit transcription in E. coli. This inhibition can be relieved by adding lactose or isopropyl-β-D-thiogalactopyranoside (IPTG). lac repressor encoded by lacI
     59..81      +  RBS            RBS: efficient ribosome binding site from bacteriophage T7 gene 10 (Olins and Rangwala, 1989)
     89..107     +  CDS            capTEV™ (fragment): composite tag for in vivo biotinylation, TEV protease cleavage, and 6xHis tagging
    142..561     +  CDS            NKAP (fragment): NKAP_HUMAN - Experimental evidence at protein level: Swiss-Prot protein existence level 1. Acts as a transcriptional repressor (PubMed:14550261, PubMed:19409814, PubMed:31587868). Plays a role as a transcriptional corepressor of the Notch-mediated signaling required for T-cell development (PubMed:19409814). Also involved in the TNF and IL-1 induced NF-kappa-B activation. Associates with chromatin at the Notch- regulated SKP2 promoter. From Homo sapiens (Human).
    600..649     +  CDS            SET1 (fragment): solubility-enhancement tag derived from T7 phage gene 10B
    657..704     +  terminator     T7 terminator: transcription terminator for bacteriophage T7 RNA polymerase
    727..831     -  CDS            TcR (fragment): tetracycline efflux protein; tet; confers resistance to tetracycline
    879..907     -  promoter       tet promoter: E. coli promoter for tetracycline efflux protein gene
   1020..1124    +  promoter       AmpR promoter: bla
   1125..1985    +  CDS            AmpR: β-lactamase; bla; confers resistance to ampicillin, carbenicillin, and related antibiotics
   2156..2744    +  rep_origin     ori: high-copy-number ColE1/pMB1/pBR322/pUC origin of replication
   2930..3069    -  misc_feature   bom: basis of mobility region from pBR322
   3171..3362    -  CDS            rop: Rop protein, which maintains plasmids at low copy number; rop
   3379..3759    +  CDS            YPB1_ECOLX: Protein predicted: Swiss-Prot protein existence level 4. From Escherichia coli.
   4001..4625    -  CDS            TcR (fragment): tetracycline efflux protein; tet; confers resistance to tetracycline
   4640..4661    -  protein_bind   CAP binding site: CAP binding activates transcription in the presence of cAMP. E. coli catabolite activator protein
   4674..5756    -  CDS            lacI: lac repressor; lacI; The lac repressor binds to the lac operator to inhibit transcription in E. coli. This inhibition can be relieved by adding lactose or isopropyl-β-D-thiogalactopyranoside (IPTG).
   5757..5834    -  promoter       lacI promoter: lacI
   5842..6121    -  CDS            TcR (fragment): tetracycline efflux protein; tet; confers resistance to tetracycline
>Addgene plasmid #137206 | NKAP.001.140 | addgene full sequence | sequence record 322594 | Addgene NGS Result
TAATACGACTCACTATAGGGGAATTGTGAGCGGATAACAATTCCCCTCTAGAAATAATTTTGTTTAACTT
TAAGAAGGAGATATACCATGCATCATCATCATCATCACAGCAGCGGCAGAGAAAACTTGTATTTCCAGGG
CATGGCTCCGGTGTCCGGCTCACGCAGCCCGGATAGGGAGGCCTCGGGCTCGGGGGGAAGACGTCGCAGT
TCGTCGAAGAGTCCGAAGCCCAGCAAATCTGCCCGCTCCCCGCGGGGCCGCCGCTCTCGCTCGCACTCTT
GCTCTCGGTCCGGGGACCGGAATGGACTCACCCATCAGCTGGGTGGCCTCAGCCAAGGCTCCCGAAACCA
GTCCTACCGCTCACGCTCGCGGTCGCGTTCTAGAGAGCGGCCCTCTGCGCCCCGGGGCATCCCCTTCGCT
TCTGCCTCCTCGTCAGTCTATTACGGCAGCTACTCGCGCCCCTACGGGAGCGACAAGCCTTGGCCTAGCC
TCCTCGACAAGGAGAGGGAGGAGAGCCTGCGGCAGAAGAGATTAAGTGAGAGAGAGAGAATTGGAGAATT
GTAGTGATGACGAAGCTTGCGGCCGCACTCGAGGATCCGGCTGCTAACAAAGCCCGAAAGGAAGCTGAGT
TGGCTGCTGCCACCGCTGAGCAATAACTAGCATAACCCCTTGGGGCCTCTAAACGGGTCTTGAGGGGTTT
TTTGCTGAAAGGAGGAACTATATCCGGATATCCCGCAAGAGGCCCGGCAGTACCGGCATAACCAAGCCTA
TGCCTACAGCATCCAGGGTGACGGTGCCGAGGATGACGATGAGCGCATTGTTAGATTTCATACACGGTGC
CTGACTGCGTTAGCAATTTAACTGTGATAAACTACCGCATTAAAGCTTATCGATGATAAGCTGTCAAACA
TGAGAATTCTTGAAGACGAAAGGGCCTCGTGATACGCCTATTTTTATAGGTTAATGTCATGATAATAATG
GTTTCTTAGACGTCAGGTGGCACTTTTCGGGGAAATGTGCGCGGAACCCCTATTTGTTTATTTTTCTAAA
TACATTCAAATATGTATCCGCTCATGAGACAATAACCCTGATAAATGCTTCAATAATATTGAAAAAGGAA
GAGTATGAGTATTCAACATTTCCGTGTCGCCCTTATTCCCTTTTTTGCGGCATTTTGCCTTCCTGTTTTT
GCTCACCCAGAAACGCTGGTGAAAGTAAAAGATGCTGAAGATCAGTTGGGTGCACGAGTGGGTTACATCG
AACTGGATCTCAACAGCGGTAAGATCCTTGAGAGTTTTCGCCCCGAAGAACGTTTTCCAATGATGAGCAC
TTTTAAAGTTCTGCTATGTGGCGCGGTATTATCCCGTGTTGACGCCGGGCAAGAGCAACTCGGTCGCCGC
ATACACTATTCTCAGAATGACTTGGTTGAGTACTCACCAGTCACAGAAAAGCATCTTACGGATGGCATGA
CAGTAAGAGAATTATGCAGTGCTGCCATAACCATGAGTGATAACACTGCGGCCAACTTACTTCTGACAAC
GATCGGAGGACCGAAGGAGCTAACCGCTTTTTTGCACAACATGGGGGATCATGTAACTCGCCTTGATCGT
TGGGAACCGGAGCTGAATGAAGCCATACCAAACGACGAGCGTGACACCACGATGCCTGCAGCAATGGCAA
CAACGTTGCGCAAACTATTAACTGGCGAACTACTTACTCTAGCTTCCCGGCAACAATTAATAGACTGGAT
GGAGGCGGATAAAGTTGCAGGACCACTTCTGCGCTCGGCCCTTCCGGCTGGCTGGTTTATTGCTGATAAA
TCTGGAGCCGGTGAGCGTGGGTCTCGCGGTATCATTGCAGCACTGGGGCCAGATGGTAAGCCCTCCCGTA
TCGTAGTTATCTACACGACGGGGAGTCAGGCAACTATGGATGAACGAAATAGACAGATCGCTGAGATAGG
TGCCTCACTGATTAAGCATTGGTAACTGTCAGACCAAGTTTACTCATATATACTTTAGATTGATTTAAAA
CTTCATTTTTAATTTAAAAGGATCTAGGTGAAGATCCTTTTTGATAATCTCATGACCAAAATCCCTTAAC
GTGAGTTTTCGTTCCACTGAGCGTCAGACCCCGTAGAAAAGATCAAAGGATCTTCTTGAGATCCTTTTTT
TCTGCGCGTAATCTGCTGCTTGCAAACAAAAAAACCACCGCTACCAGCGGTGGTTTGTTTGCCGGATCAA
GAGCTACCAACTCTTTTTCCGAAGGTAACTGGCTTCAGCAGAGCGCAGATACCAAATACTGTCCTTCTAG
TGTAGCCGTAGTTAGGCCACCACTTCAAGAACTCTGTAGCACCGCCTACATACCTCGCTCTGCTAATCCT
GTTACCAGTGGCTGCTGCCAGTGGCGATAAGTCGTGTCTTACCGGGTTGGACTCAAGACGATAGTTACCG
GATAAGGCGCAGCGGTCGGGCTGAACGGGGGGTTCGTGCACACAGCCCAGCTTGGAGCGAACGACCTACA
CCGAACTGAGATACCTACAGCGTGAGCTATGAGAAAGCGCCACGCTTCCCGAAGGGAGAAAGGCGGACAG
GTATCCGGTAAGCGGCAGGGTCGGAACAGGAGAGCGCACGAGGGAGCTTCCAGGGGGAAACGCCTGGTAT
CTTTATAGTCCTGTCGGGTTTCGCCACCTCTGACTTGAGCGTCGATTTTTGTGATGCTCGTCAGGGGGGC
GGAGCCTATGGAAAAACGCCAGCAACGCGGCCTTTTTACGGTTCCTGGCCTTTTGCTGGCCTTTTGCTCA
CATGTTCTTTCCTGCGTTATCCCCTGATTCTGTGGATAACCGTATTACCGCCTTTGAGTGAGCTGATACC
GCTCGCCGCAGCCGAACGACCGAGCGCAGCGAGTCAGTGAGCGAGGAAGCGGAAGAGCGCCTGATGCGGT
ATTTTCTCCTTACGCATCTGTGCGGTATTTCACACCGCAATGGTGCACTCTCAGTACAATCTGCTCTGAT
GCCGCATAGTTAAGCCAGTATACACTCCGCTATCGCTACGTGACTGGGTCATGGCTGCGCCCCGACACCC
GCCAACACCCGCTGACGCGCCCTGACGGGCTTGTCTGCTCCCGGCATCCGCTTACAGACAAGCTGTGACC
GTCTCCGGGAGCTGCATGTGTCAGAGGTTTTCACCGTCATCACCGAAACGCGCGAGGCAGCTGCGGTAAA
GCTCATCAGCGTGGTCGTGAAGCGATTCACAGATGTCTGCCTGTTCATCCGCGTCCAGCTCGTTGAGTTT
CTCCAGAAGCGTTAATGTCTGGCTTCTGATAAAGCGGGCCATGTTAAGGGCGGTTTTTTCCTGTTTGGTC
ACTGATGCCTCCGTGTAAGGGGGATTTCTGTTCATGGGGGTAATGATACCGATGAAACGAGAGAGGATGC
TCACGATACGGGTTACTGATGATGAACATGCCCGGTTACTGGAACGTTGTGAGGGTAAACAACTGGCGGT
ATGGATGCGGCGGGACCAGAGAAAAATCACTCAGGGTCAATGCCAGCGCTTCGTTAATACAGATGTAGGT
GTTCCACAGGGTAGCCAGCAGCATCCTGCGATGCAGATCCGGAACATAATGGTGCAGGGCGCTGACTTCC
GCGTTTCCAGACTTTACGAAACACGGAAACCGAAGACCATTCATGTTGTTGCTCAGGTCGCAGACGTTTT
GCAGCAGCAGTCGCTTCACGTTCGCTCGCGTATCGGTGATTCATTCTGCTAACCAGTAAGGCAACCCCGC
CAGCCTAGCCGGGTCCTCAACGACAGGAGCACGATCATGCGCACCCGTGGCCAGGACCCAACGCTGCCCG
AGATGCGCCGCGTGCGGCTGCTGGAGATGGCGGACGCGATGGATATGTTCTGCCAAGGGTTGGTTTGCGC
ATTCACAGTTCTCCGCAAGAATTGATTGGCTCCAATTCTTGGAGTGGTGAATCCGTTAGCGAGGTGCCGC
CGGCTTCCATTCAGGTCGAGGTGGCCCGGCTCCATGCACCGCGACGCAACGCGGGGAGGCAGACAAGGTA
TAGGGCGGCGCCTACAATCCATGCCAACCCGTTCCATGTGCTCGCCGAGGCGGCATAAATCGCCGTGACG
ATCAGCGGTCCAATGATCGAAGTTAGGCTGGTAAGAGCCGCGAGCGATCCTTGAAGCTGTCCCTGATGGT
CGTCATCTACCTGCCTGGACAGCATGGCCTGCAACGCGGGCATCCCGATGCCGCCGGAAGCGAGAAGAAT
CATAATGGGGAAGGCCATCCAGCCTCGCGTCGCGAACGCCAGCAAGACGTAGCCCAGCGCGTCGGCCGCC
ATGCCGGCGATAATGGCCTGCTTCTCGCCGAAACGTTTGGTGGCGGGACCAGTGACGAAGGCTTGAGCGA
GGGCGTGCAAGATTCCGAATACCGCAAGCGACAGGCCGATCATCGTCGCGCTCCAGCGAAAGCGGTCCTC
GCCGAAAATGACCCAGAGCGCTGCCGGCACCTGTCCTACGAGTTGCATGATAAAGAAGACAGTCATAAGT
GCGGCGACGATAGTCATGCCCCGCGCCCACCGGAAGGAGCTGACTGGGTTGAAGGCTCTCAAGGGCATCG
GTCGAGATCCCGGTGCCTAATGAGTGAGCTAACTTACATTAATTGCGTTGCGCTCACTGCCCGCTTTCCA
GTCGGGAAACCTGTCGTGCCAGCTGCATTAATGAATCGGCCAACGCGCGGGGAGAGGCGGTTTGCGTATT
GGGCGCCAGGGTGGTTTTTCTTTTCACCAGTGAGACGGGCAACAGCTGATTGCCCTTCACCGCCTGGCCC
TGAGAGAGTTGCAGCAAGCGGTCCACGCTGGTTTGCCCCAGCAGGCGAAAATCCTGTTTGATGGTGGTTA
ACGGCGGGATATAACATGAGCTGTCTTCGGTATCGTCGTATCCCACTACCGAGATATCCGCACCAACGCG
CAGCCCGGACTCGGTAATGGCGCGCATTGCGCCCAGCGCCATCTGATCGTTGGCAACCAGCATCGCAGTG
GGAACGATGCCCTCATTCAGCATTTGCATGGTTTGTTGAAAACCGGACATGGCACTCCAGTCGCCTTCCC
GTTCCGCTATCGGCTGAATTTGATTGCGAGTGAGATATTTATGCCAGCCAGCCAGACGCAGACGCGCCGA
GACAGAACTTAATGGGCCCGCTAACAGCGCGATTTGCTGGTGACCCAATGCGACCAGATGCTCCACGCCC
AGTCGCGTACCGTCTTCATGGGAGAAAATAATACTGTTGATGGGTGTCTGGTCAGAGACATCAAGAAATA
ACGCCGGAACATTAGTGCAGGCAGCTTCCACAGCAATGGCATCCTGGTCATCCAGCGGATAGTTAATGAT
CAGCCCACTGACGCGTTGCGCGAGAAGATTGTGCACCGCCGCTTTACAGGCTTCGACGCCGCTTCGTTCT
ACCATCGACACCACCACGCTGGCACCCAGTTGATCGGCGCGAGATTTAATCGCCGCGACAATTTGCGACG
GCGCGTGCAGGGCCAGACTGGAGGTGGCAACGCCAATCAGCAACGACTGTTTGCCCGCCAGTTGTTGTGC
CACGCGGTTGGGAATGTAATTCAGCTCCGCCATCGCCGCTTCCACTTTTTCCCGCGTTTTCGCAGAAACG
TGGCTGGCCTGGTTCACCACGCGGGAAACGGTCTGATAAGAGACACCGGCATACTCTGCGACATCGTATA
ACGTTACTGGTTTCACATTCACCACCCTGAATTGACTCTCTTCCGGGCGCTATCATGCCATACCGCGAAA
GGTTTTGCGCCATTCGATGGTGTCCGGGATCTCGACGCTCTCCCTTATGCGACTCCTGCATTAGGAAGCA
GCCCAGTAGTAGGTTGAGGCCGTTGAGCACCGCCGCCGCAAGGAATGGTGCATGCAAGGAGATGGCGCCC
AACAGTCCCCCGGCCACGGGGCCTGCCACCATACCCACGCCGAAACAAGCGCTCATGAGCCCGAAGTGGC
GAGCCCGATCTTCCCCATCGGTGATGTCGGCGATATAGGCGCCAGCAACCGCACCTGTGGCGCCGGTGAT
GCCGGCCACGATGCGTCCGGCGTAGAGGATCGAGATCTCGATCCCGCGAAAT
