>Addgene plasmid #137206 | NKAP.001.140 | depositor partial sequence | sequence record 265300 | insert
ATGGCTCCGGTGTCCGGCTCACGCAGCCCGGATAGGGAGGCCTCGGGCTCGGGGGGAAGACGTCGCAGTT
CGTCGAAGAGTCCGAAGCCCAGCAAATCTGCCCGCTCCCCGCGGGGCCGCCGCTCTCGCTCGCACTCTTG
CTCTCGGTCCGGGGACCGGAATGGACTCACCCATCAGCTGGGTGGCCTCAGCCAAGGCTCCCGAAACCAG
TCCTACCGCTCACGCTCGCGGTCGCGTTCTAGAGAGCGGCCCTCTGCGCCCCGGGGCATCCCCTTCGCTT
CTGCCTCCTCGTCAGTCTATTACGGCAGCTACTCGCGCCCCTACGGGAGCGACAAGCCTTGGCCTAGCCT
CCTCGACAAGGAGAGGGAGGAGAGCCTGCGGCAGAAGAGATTAAGTGAGAGAGAGAGAATTGGAGAATTG
